Addgene plasmid #84266: pNTI194
Purpose: Expresses Avi-tagged RPL1 and humanized birA
Depositing lab: Nicholas Ingolia. Depositing organization: Carnegie Institution for Science. Publication: Ribosome profiling reveals pervasive translation outside of annotated protein-coding genes. Ingolia NT, Brar GA, Stern-Ginossar N, Harris MS, Talhouarne GJ, Jackson SE, Wills MR, Weissman JS. Cell Rep. 2014 Sep 11;8(5):1365-79. doi: 10.1016/j.celrep.2014.07.045. Epub 2014 Aug 21. PubMed 25159147.
Backbone
  Vector backbone: pcDNA5/FRT/TO
  Backbone manufacturer: Invitrogen
  Vector type: Mammalian Expression
  Selectable markers: Hygromycin
Growth in bacteria
  Bacterial resistance: Ampicillin, 100 μg/mL
  Growth temperature: 37°C
  Growth strain: DH5alpha
  Copy number: High Copy
Gene/Insert 1
  Gene/Insert name: RPL1 (alt names: RPL10A; ribosomal protein L10a)
  Species: H. sapiens (human); (*see below)
  GenBank ID: NM_007104.4 NP_009035.3
  Entrez Gene: RPL10A (a.k.a. CSA19, Csa-19, L10A, NEDD6)
  Promoter: CMV
  Tag / fusion protein: Gly/Ser linker (C terminal on insert); TEV site (C terminal on insert); Avi tag (C terminal on insert)
  Cloning method: Gibson Cloning
  Sequencing primers: 5′ CMV-F; 3′ none
Gene/Insert 2
  Gene/Insert name: humanized birA
  Species: H. sapiens (human); E. coli
  Mutation: R33A, A34E (*see below)
  Promoter: P2A peptide
  Tag / fusion protein: Flag (C terminal on insert)
  Cloning method: Gibson Cloning
  Sequencing primers: 5′ none; 3′ BGH-rev
Terms and licenses: Academic/Nonprofit Terms; Industry Terms: Not Available to Industry
Depositor comments: *Two mutations, R33A and A34E, were introduced into the biotin ligase order to eliminate an unwanted DNA-binding activity without affecting biotinylation, as described in Buoncristiani et al., 1986. Note that the RPL10A protein sequences are identical in human, mouse, and rat, but the human DNA sequence is used in this plasmid.
How to cite: pNTI194 was a gift from Nicholas Ingolia (Addgene plasmid # 84266 ; http://n2t.net/addgene:84266 ; RRID:Addgene_84266)
