[The description below was written by a language model from this plasmid's Addgene catalogue record and pLannotate feature annotations shown in this document.]
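Description:
pNTI194 is a mammalian expression plasmid built on the pcDNA5/FRT/TO backbone. It co-expresses a biotinylatable form of the human large-subunit ribosomal protein RPL10A (also called RPL1 or L10a) together with the biotin ligase that modifies it. It is propagated in E. coli as a high-copy plasmid through its ColE1/pUC-type origin and is selected with ampicillin (β-lactamase under its own promoter). A partial f1 origin and lac promoter/operator remnants from the backbone are also annotated. For mammalian cells the backbone carries an FRT site immediately upstream of a hygromycin resistance coding sequence followed by an SV40 polyadenylation signal. In this arrangement, FLP-mediated integration at a genomic FRT target site is what allows hygromycin selection of stable single-site integrants.

The payload is a single transcription unit driven by the CMV immediate-early enhancer and promoter and terminated by the bGH polyadenylation signal. The backbone name implies tetracycline-operator control, but no Tet operator is annotated in the feature table. The human RPL10A coding sequence is fused at its C terminus to a Gly/Ser linker, a TEV protease cleavage site and an Avi tag, the short peptide substrate for BirA. A P2A peptide then separates this from a human codon-optimised E. coli birA carrying a C-terminal Flag tag, so that both proteins are produced from one open reading frame. The ligase bears R33A and A34E substitutions, which the depositor states remove its unwanted DNA-binding activity without affecting biotinylation.

Ribosomes that incorporate the tagged protein should thus be biotinylated in vivo, allowing streptavidin capture and release by TEV cleavage. This is consistent with the associated ribosome profiling study, although the record itself states only the expression purpose.
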