Features (pLannotate 1.2.2; 20 found; start..end, strand, type, name):
     28..80      -  misc_feature   bom (fragment): basis of mobility region from pBR322
    235..614     +  enhancer       CMV enhancer: human cytomegalovirus immediate early enhancer
    615..818     +  promoter       CMV promoter: human cytomegalovirus (CMV) immediate early promoter
    863..1513    +  CDS            RPL10A (sequence withheld): RL10A_HUMAN - Also known as NEDD6. Experimental evidence at protein level: Swiss-Prot protein existence level 1. Component of the large ribosomal subunit. From Homo sapiens (Human).
   1577..1595    +  CDS            TEV site (fragment): tobacco etch virus (TEV) protease recognition and cleavage site
   1706..2668    +  CDS            birA: BIRA_ECOLI - Also known as bioR, dhbB. Experimental evidence at protein level: Swiss-Prot protein existence level 1. Acts both as a biotin--[acetyl-CoA-carboxylase] ligase and a biotin-operon repressor. In the presence of ATP, BirA activates biotin to form the BirA-biotinyl-5'-adenylate (BirA-bio-5'-AMP or holoBirA) complex. HoloBirA can either transfer the biotinyl moiety to the biotin carboxyl carrier protein (BCCP) subunit of acetyl-CoA carboxylase, or bind to the biotin operator site and inhibit transcription of the operon. From Escherichia coli (strain K12).
   2740..2964    +  polyA_signal   bGH poly(A) signal: bovine growth hormone polyadenylation signal
   2968..2989    +  promoter       SV40 promoter (fragment): SV40 enhancer and early promoter
   3010..3243    +  rep_origin     f1 ori (fragment) (sequence partly withheld): f1 bacteriophage origin of replication; arrow indicates direction of (+) strand synthesis
   3248..3295    +  protein_bind   FRT: FLP-mediated recombination occurs in the 8-bp core sequence TCTAGAAA (Turan and Bode, 2011). FLP recombinase from the Saccharomyces cerevisiae 2μ plasmid
   3303..4325    +  CDS            HygR: aminoglycoside phosphotransferase from E. coli; aph(4)-Ia; confers resistance to hygromycin
   4335..4460    +  CDS            ble (fragment): BLE_KLEPN - Experimental evidence at protein level: Swiss-Prot protein existence level 1. Binding protein with a strong affinity to the bleomycin family of antibiotics. Binds to CL990; an antimitotic-antibiotic compound. From Klebsiella pneumoniae.
   4455..4576    +  polyA_signal   SV40 poly(A) signal: SV40 polyadenylation signal
   4649..4665    -  protein_bind   lac operator: The lac repressor binds to the lac operator to inhibit transcription in E. coli. This inhibition can be relieved by adding lactose or isopropyl-β-D-thiogalactopyranoside (IPTG). lac repressor encoded by lacI
   4673..4703    -  promoter       lac promoter: promoter for the E. coli lac operon
   4718..4739    -  protein_bind   CAP binding site: CAP binding activates transcription in the presence of cAMP. E. coli catabolite activator protein
   4752..4844    -  CDS            lacI (fragment): lac repressor; lacI; The lac repressor binds to the lac operator to inhibit transcription in E. coli. This inhibition can be relieved by adding lactose or isopropyl-β-D-thiogalactopyranoside (IPTG).
   5027..5615    -  rep_origin     ori: high-copy-number ColE1/pMB1/pBR322/pUC origin of replication
   5786..6646    -  CDS            AmpR: β-lactamase; bla; confers resistance to ampicillin, carbenicillin, and related antibiotics
   6647..6751    -  promoter       AmpR promoter: bla
>Addgene plasmid #84266 | pNTI194 | depositor full sequence | sequence record 160813 | pNTI194 sequence 6782 bps
GACGGATCGGGAGATCTCCCGATCCCCTATGGTGCACTCTCAGTACAATCTGCTCTGATGCCGCATAGTT
AAGCCAGTATCTGCTCCCTGCTTGTGTGTTGGAGGTCGCTGAGTAGTGCGCGAGCAAAATTTAAGCTACA
ACAAGGCAAGGCTTGACCGACAATTGCATGAAGAATCTGCTTAGGGTTAGGCGTTTTGCGCTGCTTCGCG
ATGTACGGGCCAGATATACGCGTTGACATTGATTATTGACTAGTTATTAATAGTAATCAATTACGGGGTC
ATTAGTTCATAGCCCATATATGGAGTTCCGCGTTACATAACTTACGGTAAATGGCCCGCCTGGCTGACCG
CCCAACGACCCCCGCCCATTGACGTCAATAATGACGTATGTTCCCATAGTAACGCCAATAGGGACTTTCC
ATTGACGTCAATGGGTGGAGTATTTACGGTAAACTGCCCACTTGGCAGTACATCAAGTGTATCATATGCC
AAGTACGCCCCCTATTGACGTCAATGACGGTAAATGGCCCGCCTGGCATTATGCCCAGTACATGACCTTA
TGGGACTTTCCTACTTGGCAGTACATCTACGTATTAGTCATCGCTATTACCATGGTGATGCGGTTTTGGC
AGTACATCAATGGGCGTGGATAGCGGTTTGACTCACGGGGATTTCCAAGTCTCCACCCCATTGACGTCAA
TGGGAGTTTGTTTTGGCACCAAAATCAACGGGACTTTCCAAAATGTCGTAACAACTCCGCCCCATTGACG
CAAATGGGCGGTAGGCGTGTACGGTGGGAGGTCTATATAAGCAGAGCTGGTTTAGTGAACCGTCAGATCC
GCTAGCGCTACCGGTCGCCACC
[651 nt withheld, positions 863-1513]
GGAGGTTCTTCAGGAAGTGGGAGTTCAGGAGGCTCCGGATCAAGCGGCAGTAGTGGTGGAAGCGAAAACC
TGTACTTCCAGGGCCTGAATGACATCTTTGAGGCCCAGAAGATTGAATGGCACGAGGGAAGCGGAGCTAC
TAACTTCAGCCTGCTGAAGCAGGCTGGAGACGTGGAGGAGAACCCTGGACCTATGAAGGACAACACCGTG
CCCCTGAAGCTGATCGCCCTGCTGGCCAATGGCGAGTTCCACTCTGGCGAGCAGCTGGGCGAAACCCTGG
GAATGTCTGCCGAGGCCATCAACAAGCACATCCAGACCCTGCGGGATTGGGGCGTGGACGTGTTCACAGT
GCCTGGCAAGGGCTACAGCCTGCCCGAGCCTATCCAGCTGCTGAACGCCGAGAAGATCCTGAGCCAGCTG
GACGATGGCAGCGTGGCAGTGCTGCCCGTGATCGACAGCACCAACCAGTACCTGCTGGACCGGATCGGCG
AGCTGAAAAGCGGAGATGCCTGCGTGGCCGAGTATCAGCACGCCGGAAGGGGGAGAAGAGGCCGCAAGTG
GTTCAGCCCCTTCGGCGCCAATCTGTACCTGAGCATGTTCTGGCGGCTGGAACAGGGACCTGCCGCCGCT
ATTGGACTGAGCCTCGTGATCGGCATCGTGATGGCCGAGGTGCTGAGAAAGCTGGGCGCCGACAAAGTGC
GCGTGAAGTGGCCCAACGACCTGTATCTGCAGGACCGGAAGCTGGCCGGCATCCTGGTGGAACTGACAGG
CAAAACAGGCGACGCCGCCCAGATCGTGATTGGAGCCGGCATCAATATGGCCATGCGGCGGGTGGAAGAG
TCCGTCGTGAATCAGGGCTGGATCACCCTGCAGGAAGCCGGAATCAACCTGGACAGAAACACCCTGGCCG
CCATGCTGATCAGAGAGCTGAGAGCCGCCCTGGAACTGTTCGAGCAGGAAGGCCTGACCCCCTACCTGTC
CAGATGGGAGAAGCTGGACAACTTCATCAACAGACCCGTGAAACTGATCATCGGCGACAAAGAGATCTTC
GGCATCAGCCGGGGCATCGACAAGCAGGGCGCTCTGCTGCTGGAACAGGACGGCATCATCAAGCCCTGGA
TGGGCGGCGAGATCAGCCTGAGATCTGCCGAGAAGGACTACAAGGACGATGACGATAAGTGAGCTCGAGT
CTAGAGGGCCCGTTTAAACCCGCTGATCAGCCTCGACTGTGCCTTCTAGTTGCCAGCCATCTGTTGTTTG
CCCCTCCCCCGTGCCTTCCTTGACCCTGGAAGGTGCCACTCCCACTGTCCTTTCCTAATAAAATGAGGAA
ATTGCATCGCATTGTCTGAGTAGGTGTCATTCTATTCTGGGGGGTGGGGTGGGGCAGGACAGCAAGGGGG
AGGATTGGGAAGACAATAGCAGGCATGCTGGGGATGCGGTGGGCTCTATGGCTTCTGAGGCGGAAAGAAC
CAGCTGGGGCTCTAGGGGGTATCCCC
[124 nt withheld, positions 3010-3133]
C
[91 nt withheld, positions 3135-3225]
AGGGTGATGGTTCACGTACCTAGAAGTTCCTATTCCGAAGTTCCTATTCTCTAGAAAGTATAGGAACTTC
CTTGGCCAAAAAGCCTGAACTCACCGCGACGTCTGTCGAGAAGTTTCTGATCGAAAAGTTCGACAGCGTC
TCCGACCTGATGCAGCTCTCGGAGGGCGAAGAATCTCGTGCTTTCAGCTTCGATGTAGGAGGGCGTGGAT
ATGTCCTGCGGGTAAATAGCTGCGCCGATGGTTTCTACAAAGATCGTTATGTTTATCGGCACTTTGCATC
GGCCGCGCTCCCGATTCCGGAAGTGCTTGACATTGGGGAATTCAGCGAGAGCCTGACCTATTGCATCTCC
CGCCGTGCACAGGGTGTCACGTTGCAAGACCTGCCTGAAACCGAACTGCCCGCTGTTCTGCAGCCGGTCG
CGGAGGCCATGGATGCGATCGCTGCGGCCGATCTTAGCCAGACGAGCGGGTTCGGCCCATTCGGACCGCA
AGGAATCGGTCAATACACTACATGGCGTGATTTCATATGCGCGATTGCTGATCCCCATGTGTATCACTGG
CAAACTGTGATGGACGACACCGTCAGTGCGTCCGTCGCGCAGGCTCTCGATGAGCTGATGCTTTGGGCCG
AGGACTGCCCCGAAGTCCGGCACCTCGTGCACGCGGATTTCGGCTCCAACAATGTCCTGACGGACAATGG
CCGCATAACAGCGGTCATTGACTGGAGCGAGGCGATGTTCGGGGATTCCCAATACGAGGTCGCCAACATC
TTCTTCTGGAGGCCGTGGTTGGCTTGTATGGAGCAGCAGACGCGCTACTTCGAGCGGAGGCATCCGGAGC
TTGCAGGATCGCCGCGGCTCCGGGCGTATATGCTCCGCATTGGTCTTGACCAACTCTATCAGAGCTTGGT
TGACGGCAATTTCGATGATGCAGCTTGGGCGCAGGGTCGATGCGACGCAATCGTCCGATCCGGAGCCGGG
ACTGTCGGGCGTACACAAATCGCCCGCAGAAGCGCGGCCGTCTGGACCGATGGCTGTGTAGAAGTACTCG
CCGATAGTGGAAACCGACGCCCCAGCACTCGTCCGAGGGCAAAGGAATAGCACGTACTACGAGATTTCGA
TTCCACCGCCGCCTTCTATGAAAGGTTGGGCTTCGGAATCGTTTTCCGGGACGCCGGCTGGATGATCCTC
CAGCGCGGGGATCTCATGCTGGAGTTCTTCGCCCACCCCAACTTGTTTATTGCAGCTTATAATGGTTACA
AATAAAGCAATAGCATCACAAATTTCACAAATAAAGCATTTTTTTCACTGCATTCTAGTTGTGGTTTGTC
CAAACTCATCAATGTATCTTATCATGTCTGTATACCGTCGACCTCTAGCTAGAGCTTGGCGTAATCATGG
TCATAGCTGTTTCCTGTGTGAAATTGTTATCCGCTCACAATTCCACACAACATACGAGCCGGAAGCATAA
AGTGTAAAGCCTGGGGTGCCTAATGAGTGAGCTAACTCACATTAATTGCGTTGCGCTCACTGCCCGCTTT
CCAGTCGGGAAACCTGTCGTGCCAGCTGCATTAATGAATCGGCCAACGCGCGGGGAGAGGCGGTTTGCGT
ATTGGGCGCTCTTCCGCTTCCTCGCTCACTGACTCGCTGCGCTCGGTCGTTCGGCTGCGGCGAGCGGTAT
CAGCTCACTCAAAGGCGGTAATACGGTTATCCACAGAATCAGGGGATAACGCAGGAAAGAACATGTGAGC
AAAAGGCCAGCAAAAGGCCAGGAACCGTAAAAAGGCCGCGTTGCTGGCGTTTTTCCATAGGCTCCGCCCC
CCTGACGAGCATCACAAAAATCGACGCTCAAGTCAGAGGTGGCGAAACCCGACAGGACTATAAAGATACC
AGGCGTTTCCCCCTGGAAGCTCCCTCGTGCGCTCTCCTGTTCCGACCCTGCCGCTTACCGGATACCTGTC
CGCCTTTCTCCCTTCGGGAAGCGTGGCGCTTTCTCATAGCTCACGCTGTAGGTATCTCAGTTCGGTGTAG
GTCGTTCGCTCCAAGCTGGGCTGTGTGCACGAACCCCCCGTTCAGCCCGACCGCTGCGCCTTATCCGGTA
ACTATCGTCTTGAGTCCAACCCGGTAAGACACGACTTATCGCCACTGGCAGCAGCCACTGGTAACAGGAT
TAGCAGAGCGAGGTATGTAGGCGGTGCTACAGAGTTCTTGAAGTGGTGGCCTAACTACGGCTACACTAGA
AGAACAGTATTTGGTATCTGCGCTCTGCTGAAGCCAGTTACCTTCGGAAAAAGAGTTGGTAGCTCTTGAT
CCGGCAAACAAACCACCGCTGGTAGCGGTGGTTTTTTTGTTTGCAAGCAGCAGATTACGCGCAGAAAAAA
AGGATCTCAAGAAGATCCTTTGATCTTTTCTACGGGGTCTGACGCTCAGTGGAACGAAAACTCACGTTAA
GGGATTTTGGTCATGAGATTATCAAAAAGGATCTTCACCTAGATCCTTTTAAATTAAAAATGAAGTTTTA
AATCAATCTAAAGTATATATGAGTAAACTTGGTCTGACAGTTACCAATGCTTAATCAGTGAGGCACCTAT
CTCAGCGATCTGTCTATTTCGTTCATCCATAGTTGCCTGACTCCCCGTCGTGTAGATAACTACGATACGG
GAGGGCTTACCATCTGGCCCCAGTGCTGCAATGATACCGCGAGACCCACGCTCACCGGCTCCAGATTTAT
CAGCAATAAACCAGCCAGCCGGAAGGGCCGAGCGCAGAAGTGGTCCTGCAACTTTATCCGCCTCCATCCA
GTCTATTAATTGTTGCCGGGAAGCTAGAGTAAGTAGTTCGCCAGTTAATAGTTTGCGCAACGTTGTTGCC
ATTGCTACAGGCATCGTGGTGTCACGCTCGTCGTTTGGTATGGCTTCATTCAGCTCCGGTTCCCAACGAT
CAAGGCGAGTTACATGATCCCCCATGTTGTGCAAAAAAGCGGTTAGCTCCTTCGGTCCTCCGATCGTTGT
CAGAAGTAAGTTGGCCGCAGTGTTATCACTCATGGTTATGGCAGCACTGCATAATTCTCTTACTGTCATG
CCATCCGTAAGATGCTTTTCTGTGACTGGTGAGTACTCAACCAAGTCATTCTGAGAATAGTGTATGCGGC
GACCGAGTTGCTCTTGCCCGGCGTCAATACGGGATAATACCGCGCCACATAGCAGAACTTTAAAAGTGCT
CATCATTGGAAAACGTTCTTCGGGGCGAAAACTCTCAAGGATCTTACCGCTGTTGAGATCCAGTTCGATG
TAACCCACTCGTGCACCCAACTGATCTTCAGCATCTTTTACTTTCACCAGCGTTTCTGGGTGAGCAAAAA
CAGGAAGGCAAAATGCCGCAAAAAAGGGAATAAGGGCGACACGGAAATGTTGAATACTCATACTCTTCCT
TTTTCAATATTATTGAAGCATTTATCAGGGTTATTGTCTCATGAGCGGATACATATTTGAATGTATTTAG
AAAAATAAACAAATAGGGGTTCCGCGCACATTTCCCCGAAAAGTGCCACCTGACGTC
