>Addgene plasmid #84266 | pNTI194 | addgene partial sequence | sequence record 164253 | CMV-F 5'-CGCAAATGGGCGGTAGGCGTG-3'
CTATATAAGCAGAGCTGGTTTAGTGAACCGTCAGATCCGCTAGCGCTACCGGTCGCCACC
[651 nt withheld, positions 61-711]
GGAGGTTCTTCAGGAAGTGGGAGTTCAGGAGGCTCCGGATCAAGCGGCAGTAGTGGTGGAAGCGAAAACC
TGTACTTCCAGGGCCTGAATGACATCTTTGAGGCCCAGAAGATTGAATGGCACGAGGGAAGCGGAGCTAC
TAACTTCAGCCTGCTGAAGCAGGCTGGAGACGTGGAGGAGAACCCTGGACCTATGAAGGACAACACCGTG
CCCCTGAAGCTGATCGCCCTGCTGGCCAATGGCGAGTTCCACTCTGGCGAGCAGCTGGGCGAAACCCTGG
GAATGTCTGCCGAGGCCATCAACA
