>Addgene plasmid #84266 | pNTI194 | addgene partial sequence | sequence record 164257 | BGH-rev 5'-TAGAAGGCACAGTCGAGG-3'
GGTTTAAACGGGCCCTCTAGACTCGAGCTCACTTATCGTCATCGTCCTTGTAGTCCTTCTCGGCAGATCT
CAGGCTGATCTCGCCGCCCATCCAGGGCTTGATGATGCCGTCCTGTTCCAGCAGCAGAGCGCCCTGCTTG
TCGATGCCCCGGCTGATGCCGAAGATCTCTTTGTCGCCGATGATCAGTTTCACGGGTCTGTTGATGAAGT
TGTCCAGCTTCTCCCATCTGGACAGGTAGGGGGTCAGGCCTTCCTGCTCGAACAGTTCCAGGGCGGCTCT
CAGCTCTCTGATCAGCATGGCGGCCAGGGTGTTTCTGTCCAGGTTGATTCCGGCTTCCTGCAGGGTGATC
CAGCCCTGATTCACGACGGACTCTTCCACCCGCCGCATGGCCATATTGATGCCGGCTCCAATCACGATCT
GGGCGGCGTCGCCTGTTTTGCCTGTCAGTTCCACCAGGATGCCGGCCAGCTTCCGGTCCTGCAGATACAG
GTCGTTGGGCCACTTCACGCGCACTTTGTCGGCGCCCAGCTTTCTCAGCACCTCGGCCATCACGATGCCG
ATCACGAGGCTCAGTCCAATAGCGGCGGCAGGTCCCTGTTCCAGCCGCCAGAACATGCTCAGGTACAGAT
TGGCGCCGAAGGGGCTGAACCACTTGCGGCCTCTTCTCCCCCTTCCGGCGTGCTGATACTCGGCCACGCA
GGCATCTCCGCTTTTCAGCTCGCCGATCCGGTCCAGCAGGTACTGGTTGGTGCTGTCGATCACGGGCAGC
ACTGCCACGCTGCCATCGTCCAGCTGGCTCAGGATCTTCTCGGCGTTCAGCAGCTGGATAGGCTCGGGCA
GGCTGTAGCCCTTGCCAGGCACTGTGAACACGTCCACGCCCCAATCCCGCAGGGTCTGGATGTGCTTGTT
GATGGCCTCGGCAGACATTCCCAGGGTTTCGCCCAGCTGCTCGCCAGAGTGGAACTCGCCATTGGCCAGC
AGGGCGATCAGCTTCAGGGGCACGGTGTTGTCCTTCATAG
